>Addgene plasmid #176768 | pEE011 | addgene full sequence | sequence record 349238 | Addgene NGS Result
TTTGTTTAACTTTAAGAAGGAGATATACATATGGTTCCGCTGATCCTGAACGTGCATGGTGGTCCGGCAG
GCGTTTTCCAGCAGACCTTTACCGGTGGTCGCAGCATCTATCCGATCGCTACCTTCGCAGCGCGCGGTTA
CGCTGTTCTGCGTCCGAACCCGCGCGGTTCCTCTGGTTATGGTGTGGAATTCCGCCGTGCCAACCTCAAA
GATTGGGGTGGCATGGACTACCAGGACCTCATGGCTGGTGTTGACAAAGTAATCGAAATGGGTGTGGCGG
ACTCCTCCCGTCTGGGTGTTATGGGTTGGTCCTATGGTGGTTTTATGACGTCTTGGATCGTAACTCAGAC
AAACCGTTTCAAAGCGGCTTCAGCAGGCGCTCCGGTCACCAACCTGACGTCATTCACTACTACCGCCGAC
ATCCCGGCGTTCATCCCGGACTATTTCGGCGGCCAGTTCTGGGACTCTCCGGAAGTGTACCGTGCACACT
CCCCAATTTCGTTCGTGAAATCTGTCACCACTCCTACTATGATCCAGCACGGTACCGCAGACATGCGTGT
TCCGATCAGCCAGGGTTTCGAATTCTACAACGCTCTCAAAGCTCGTGGCATCCCGACCCGCATGCTCGAG
CACCACCACCACCACCACTGAGATCCGGCTGCTAACAAAGCCCGAAAGGAAGCTGAGTTGGCTGCTGCCA
CCGCTGAGCAATAACTAGCATAACCCCTTGGGGCCTCTAAACGGGTCTTGAGGGGTTTTTTGCTGAAAGG
AGGAACTATATCCGGATTGGCGAATGGG
[124 nt withheld, positions 799-922]
C
[91 nt withheld, positions 924-1014]
A
[49 nt withheld, positions 1016-1064]
CCTTTGACGTTGGAGTCCACGTTCTTT
[37 nt withheld, positions 1092-1128]
ACCCTATCTCGGTCTATTCTTTTGATTTATAAGGGATTTTGCCGATTTCGGCCTATTGGTTAAAAAATGA
GCTGATTTAACAAAAATTTAACGCGAATTTTAACAAAATATTAACGCTTACAATTTAGGTGGCACTTTTC
GGGGAAATGTGCGCGGAACCCCTATTTGTTTATTTTTCTAAATACATTCAAATATGTATCCGCTCATGAG
ACAATAACCCTGATAAATGCTTCAATAATATTGAAAAAGGAAGAGTATGAGTATTCAACATTTCCGTGTC
GCCCTTATTCCCTTTTTTGCGGCATTTTGCCTTCCTGTTTTTGCTCACCCAGAAACGCTGGTGAAAGTAA
AAGATGCTGAAGATCAGTTGGGTGCACGAGTGGGTTACATCGAACTGGATCTCAACAGCGGTAAGATCCT
TGAGAGTTTTCGCCCCGAAGAACGTTTTCCAATGATGAGCACTTTTAAAGTTCTGCTATGTGGCGCGGTA
TTATCCCGTATTGACGCCGGGCAAGAGCAACTCGGTCGCCGCATACACTATTCTCAGAATGACTTGGTTG
AGTACTCACCAGTCACAGAAAAGCATCTTACGGATGGCATGACAGTAAGAGAATTATGCAGTGCTGCCAT
AACCATGAGTGATAACACTGCGGCCAACTTACTTCTGACAACGATCGGAGGACCGAAGGAGCTAACCGCT
TTTTTGCACAACATGGGGGATCATGTAACTCGCCTTGATCGTTGGGAACCGGAGCTGAATGAAGCCATAC
CAAACGACGAGCGTGACACCACGATGCCTGCAGCAATGGCAACAACGTTGCGCAAACTATTAACTGGCGA
ACTACTTACTCTAGCTTCCCGGCAACAATTAATAGACTGGATGGAGGCGGATAAAGTTGCAGGACCACTT
CTGCGCTCGGCCCTTCCGGCTGGCTGGTTTATTGCTGATAAATCTGGAGCCGGTGAGCGTGGGTCTCGCG
GTATCATTGCAGCACTGGGGCCAGATGGTAAGCCCTCCCGTATCGTAGTTATCTACACGACGGGGAGTCA
GGCAACTATGGATGAACGAAATAGACAGATCGCTGAGATAGGTGCCTCACTGATTAAGCATTGGTAACTG
TCAGACCAAGTTTACTCATATATACTTTAGATTGATTTAAAACTTCATTTTTAATTTAAAAGGATCTAGG
TGAAGATCCTTTTTGATAATCTCATGACCAAAATCCCTTAACGTGAGTTTTCGTTCCACTGAGCGTCAGA
CCCCGTAGAAAAGATCAAAGGATCTTCTTGAGATCCTTTTTTTCTGCGCGTAATCTGCTGCTTGCAAACA
AAAAAACCACCGCTACCAGCGGTGGTTTGTTTGCCGGATCAAGAGCTACCAACTCTTTTTCCGAAGGTAA
CTGGCTTCAGCAGAGCGCAGATACCAAATACTGTCCTTCTAGTGTAGCCGTAGTTAGGCCACCACTTCAA
GAACTCTGTAGCACCGCCTACATACCTCGCTCTGCTAATCCTGTTACCAGTGGCTGCTGCCAGTGGCGAT
AAGTCGTGTCTTACCGGGTTGGACTCAAGACGATAGTTACCGGATAAGGCGCAGCGGTCGGGCTGAACGG
GGGGTTCGTGCACACAGCCCAGCTTGGAGCGAACGACCTACACCGAACTGAGATACCTACAGCGTGAGCT
ATGAGAAAGCGCCACGCTTCCCGAAGGGAGAAAGGCGGACAGGTATCCGGTAAGCGGCAGGGTCGGAACA
GGAGAGCGCACGAGGGAGCTTCCAGGGGGAAACGCCTGGTATCTTTATAGTCCTGTCGGGTTTCGCCACC
TCTGACTTGAGCGTCGATTTTTGTGATGCTCGTCAGGGGGGCGGAGCCTATGGAAAAACGCCAGCAACGC
GGCCTTTTTACGGTTCCTGGCCTTTTGCTGGCCTTTTGCTCACATGTTCTTTCCTGCGTTATCCCCTGAT
TCTGTGGATAACCGTATTACCGCCTTTGAGTGAGCTGATACCGCTCGCCGCAGCCGAACGACCGAGCGCA
GCGAGTCAGTGAGCGAGGAAGCGGAAGAGCGCCTGATGCGGTATTTTCTCCTTACGCATCTGTGCGGTAT
TTCACACCGCAATGGTGCACTCTCAGTACAATCTGCTCTGATGCCGCATAGTTAAGCCAGTATACACTCC
GCTATCGCTACGTGACTGGGTCATGGCTGCGCCCCGACACCCGCCAACACCCGCTGACGCGCCCTGACGG
GCTTGTCTGCTCCCGGCATCCGCTTACAGACAAGCTGTGACCGTCTCCGGGAGCTGCATGTGTCAGAGGT
TTTCACCGTCATCACCGAAACGCGCGAGGCAGCTGCGGTAAAGCTCATCAGCGTGGTCGTGAAGCGATTC
ACAGATGTCTGCCTGTTCATCCGCGTCCAGCTCGTTGAGTTTCTCCAGAAGCGTTAATGTCTGGCTTCTG
ATAAAGCGGGCCATGTTAAGGGCGGTTTTTTCCTGTTTGGTCACTGATGCCTCCGTGTAAGGGGGATTTC
TGTTCATGGGGGTAATGATACCGATGAAACGAGAGAGGATGCTCACGATACGGGTTACTGATGATGAACA
TGCCCGGTTACTGGAACGTTGTGAGGGTAAACAACTGGCGGTATGGATGCGGCGGGACCAGAGAAAAATC
ACTCAGGGTCAATGCCAGCGCTTCGTTAATACAGATGTAGGTGTTCCACAGGGTAGCCAGCAGCATCCTG
CGATGCAGATCCGGAACATAATGGTGCAGGGCGCTGACTTCCGCGTTTCCAGACTTTACGAAACACGGAA
ACCGAAGACCATTCATGTTGTTGCTCAGGTCGCAGACGTTTTGCAGCAGCAGTCGCTTCACGTTCGCTCG
CGTATCGGTGATTCATTCTGCTAACCAGTAAGGCAACCCCGCCAGCCTAGCCGGGTCCTCAACGACAGGA
GCACGATCATGCGCACCCGTGGGGCCGCCATGCCGGCGATAATGGCCTGCTTCTCGCCGAAACGTTTGGT
GGCGGGACCAGTGACGAAGGCTTGAGCGAGGGCGTGCAAGATTCCGAATACCGCAAGCGACAGGCCGATC
ATCGTCGCGCTCCAGCGAAAGCGGTCCTCGCCGAAAATGACCCAGAGCGCTGCCGGCACCTGTCCTACGA
GTTGCATGATAAAGAAGACAGTCATAAGTGCGGCGACGATAGTCATGCCCCGCGCCCACCGGAAGGAGCT
GACTGGGTTGAAGGCTCTCAAGGGCATCGGTCGAGATCCCGGTGCCTAATGAGTGAGCTAACTTACATTA
ATTGCGTTGCGCTCACTGCCCGCTTTCCAGTCGGGAAACCTGTCGTGCCAGCTGCATTAATGAATCGGCC
AACGCGCGGGGAGAGGCGGTTTGCGTATTGGGCGCCAGGGTGGTTTTTCTTTTCACCAGTGAGACGGGCA
ACAGCTGATTGCCCTTCACCGCCTGGCCCTGAGAGAGTTGCAGCAAGCGGTCCACGCTGGTTTGCCCCAG
CAGGCGAAAATCCTGTTTGATGGTGGTTAACGGCGGGATATAACATGAGCTGTCTTCGGTATCGTCGTAT
CCCACTACCGAGATATCCGCACCAACGCGCAGCCCGGACTCGGTAATGGCGCGCATTGCGCCCAGCGCCA
TCTGATCGTTGGCAACCAGCATCGCAGTGGGAACGATGCCCTCATTCAGCATTTGCATGGTTTGTTGAAA
ACCGGACATGGCACTCCAGTCGCCTTCCCGTTCCGCTATCGGCTGAATTTGATTGCGAGTGAGATATTTA
TGCCAGCCAGCCAGACGCAGACGCGCCGAGACAGAACTTAATGGGCCCGCTAACAGCGCGATTTGCTGGT
GACCCAATGCGACCAGATGCTCCACGCCCAGTCGCGTACCGTCTTCATGGGAGAAAATAATACTGTTGAT
GGGTGTCTGGTCAGAGACATCAAGAAATAACGCCGGAACATTAGTGCAGGCAGCTTCCACAGCAATGGCA
TCCTGGTCATCCAGCGGATAGTTAATGATCAGCCCACTGACGCGTTGCGCGAGAAGATTGTGCACCGCCG
CTTTACAGGCTTCGACGCCGCTTCGTTCTACCATCGACACCACCACGCTGGCACCCAGTTGATCGGCGCG
AGATTTAATCGCCGCGACAATTTGCGACGGCGCGTGCAGGGCCAGACTGGAGGTGGCAACGCCAATCAGC
AACGACTGTTTGCCCGCCAGTTGTTGTGCCACGCGGTTGGGAATGTAATTCAGCTCCGCCATCGCCGCTT
CCACTTTTTCCCGCGTTTTCGCAGAAACGTGGCTGGCCTGGTTCACCACGCGGGAAACGGTCTGATAAGA
GACACCGGCATACTCTGCGACATCGTATAACGTTACTGGTTTCACATTCACCACCCTGAATTGACTCTCT
TCCGGGCGCTATCATGCCATACCGCGAAAGGTTTTGCGCCATTCGATGGTGTCCGGGATCTCGACGCTCT
CCCTTATGCGACTCCTGCATTAGGAAGCAGCCCAGTAGTAGGTTGAGGCCGTTGAGCACCGCCGCCGCAA
GGAATGGTGCATGCAAGGAGATGGCGCCCAACAGTCCCCCGGCCACGGGGCCTGCCACCATACCCACGCC
GAAACAAGCGCTCATGAGCCCGAAGTGGCGAGCCCGATCTTCCCCATCGGTGATGTCGGCGATATAGGCG
CCAGCAACCGCACCTGTGGCGCCGGTGATGCCGGCCACGATGCGTCCGGCGTAGAGGATCGAGATCTCGA
TCCCGCGAAATTAATACGACTCACTATAGGGGAATTGTGAGCGGATAACAATTCCCCTCTAGAAATAAT
Features (pLannotate 1.2.2; 18 found; start..end, strand, type, name):
      1..23      +  RBS            RBS: efficient ribosome binding site from bacteriophage T7 gene 10 (Olins and Rangwala, 1989)
    631..648     +  CDS            9xHis (fragment): 9xHis affinity tag
    658..707     +  CDS            SET1 (fragment): solubility-enhancement tag derived from T7 phage gene 10B
    715..762     +  terminator     T7 terminator: transcription terminator for bacteriophage T7 RNA polymerase
    799..1227    +  rep_origin     f1 ori (sequence partly withheld): f1 bacteriophage origin of replication; arrow indicates direction of (+) strand synthesis
   1280..1384    +  promoter       AmpR promoter: bla
   1385..2245    +  CDS            AmpR: β-lactamase; bla; confers resistance to ampicillin, carbenicillin, and related antibiotics
   2416..3004    +  rep_origin     ori: high-copy-number ColE1/pMB1/pBR322/pUC origin of replication
   3190..3329    -  misc_feature   bom: basis of mobility region from pBR322
   3431..3622    -  CDS            rop: Rop protein, which maintains plasmids at low copy number; rop
   3639..4019    +  CDS            YPB1_ECOLX: Protein predicted: Swiss-Prot protein existence level 4. From Escherichia coli.
   4091..4382    -  CDS            TcR (fragment): tetracycline efflux protein; tet; confers resistance to tetracycline
   4397..4418    -  protein_bind   CAP binding site: CAP binding activates transcription in the presence of cAMP. E. coli catabolite activator protein
   4431..5513    -  CDS            lacI: lac repressor; lacI; The lac repressor binds to the lac operator to inhibit transcription in E. coli. This inhibition can be relieved by adding lactose or isopropyl-β-D-thiogalactopyranoside (IPTG).
   5514..5591    -  promoter       lacI promoter: lacI
   5599..5878    -  CDS            TcR (fragment): tetracycline efflux protein; tet; confers resistance to tetracycline
   5900..5918    +  promoter       T7 promoter: promoter for bacteriophage T7 RNA polymerase
   5919..5943    +  protein_bind   lac operator: The lac repressor binds to the lac operator to inhibit transcription in E. coli. This inhibition can be relieved by adding lactose or isopropyl-β-D-thiogalactopyranoside (IPTG). lac repressor encoded by lacI
