[The description below was written by a language model from this plasmid's Addgene catalogue record and pLannotate feature annotations shown in this document.]
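Description:
pEE011 is a bacterial expression plasmid built on the pET21b(+) backbone that carries a codon-optimized open reading frame for a putative thermophilic poly(ethylene terephthalate) hydrolase. The insert, designated 203 and derived from an environmental sample sequence (YNP16_189140), is listed as 591 bp and was cloned between the NdeI and XhoI sites. The sequenced plasmid is 5,957 nt. The automated feature table does not annotate the insert itself, but the unannotated gap between the ribosome binding site and the histidine tag matches its expected position.

Expression follows the standard pET arrangement. A T7 promoter with an adjacent lac operator drives transcription, the T7 gene 10 ribosome binding site supports translation, and a T7 terminator closes the unit. The plasmid-borne lacI gene supplies lac repressor, so expression is held off until induction with IPTG in a host that provides T7 RNA polymerase. The backbone contributes a C-terminal 6xHis tag for affinity purification; the annotation tool labels this as a fragment of a 9xHis tag. A short downstream hit to a T7 gene 10B-derived solubility tag lies beyond the His tag and is probably backbone sequence rather than part of the product.

The plasmid is propagated in E. coli through a ColE1/pMB1-type origin and selected with ampicillin via the bla gene. The catalogue lists it as high copy, although the backbone retains rop and the bom region from pBR322. An f1 origin and tetracycline-resistance fragments are also backbone remnants. The construct is intended for recombinant production of this candidate enzyme as part of a survey of naturally occurring thermotolerant PET hydrolase scaffolds.
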