Addgene plasmid #176768: pEE011
Purpose: Encodes codon optimized putative thermophilic PET hydrolase enzyme for bacterial expression
Depositing lab: Gregg Beckham. Depositing organization: National Laboratory of the Rockies (NLR). Publication: Sourcing thermotolerant poly(ethylene terephthalate) hydrolase scaffolds from natural diversity. Erickson E, Gado JE, Avilan L, Bratti F, Brizendine RK, Cox PA, Gill R, Graham R, Kim DJ, Konig G, Michener WE, Poudel S, Ramirez KJ, Shakespeare TJ, Zahn M, Boyd ES, Payne CM, DuBois JL, Pickford AR, Beckham GT, McGeehan JE. Nat Commun. 2022 Dec 21;13(1):7850. doi: 10.1038/s41467-022-35237-x. PubMed 36543766.
Backbone
  Vector backbone: pET21b(+)
  Backbone manufacturer: EMD Biosciences
  Backbone size w/o insert (bp): 5366
  Vector type: Bacterial Expression
Growth in bacteria
  Bacterial resistance: Ampicillin, 100 μg/mL
  Growth temperature: 37°C
  Growth strain: DH5alpha
  Copy number: High Copy
Gene/Insert
  Gene/Insert name: 203 (alt name: Environmental sample YNP16_189140)
  Species: Environmental sample
  Insert size (bp): 591
  Promoter: T7
  Tag / fusion protein: 6xHis (C terminal on backbone)
  Cloning method: Restriction Enzyme; 5′ cloning site NdeI (unknown if destroyed); 3′ cloning site XhoI (unknown if destroyed)
  Sequencing primers: 5′ T7 For; 3′ T7 Rev
Terms and licenses: Academic/Nonprofit Terms; Industry Terms: Not Available to Industry
Depositor comments: Accession Number YNP16_189140
How to cite: pEE011 was a gift from Gregg Beckham (Addgene plasmid # 176768 ; http://n2t.net/addgene:176768 ; RRID:Addgene_176768)
