>Addgene plasmid #176768 | pEE011 | depositor partial sequence | sequence record 342591 | Insert (including NdeI and XhoI sites)
CATATGGTTCCGCTGATCCTGAACGTGCATGGTGGTCCGGCAGGCGTTTTCCAGCAGACCTTTACCGGTG
GTCGCAGCATCTATCCGATCGCTACCTTCGCAGCGCGCGGTTACGCTGTTCTGCGTCCGAACCCGCGCGG
TTCCTCTGGTTATGGTGTGGAATTCCGCCGTGCCAACCTCAAAGATTGGGGTGGCATGGACTACCAGGAC
CTCATGGCTGGTGTTGACAAAGTAATCGAAATGGGTGTGGCGGACTCCTCCCGTCTGGGTGTTATGGGTT
GGTCCTATGGTGGTTTTATGACGTCTTGGATCGTAACTCAGACAAACCGTTTCAAAGCGGCTTCAGCAGG
CGCTCCGGTCACCAACCTGACGTCATTCACTACTACCGCCGACATCCCGGCGTTCATCCCGGACTATTTC
GGCGGCCAGTTCTGGGACTCTCCGGAAGTGTACCGTGCACACTCCCCAATTTCGTTCGTGAAATCTGTCA
CCACTCCTACTATGATCCAGCACGGTACCGCAGACATGCGTGTTCCGATCAGCCAGGGTTTCGAATTCTA
CAACGCTCTCAAAGCTCGTGGCATCCCGACCCGCATGCTCGAG
